>Addgene plasmid #72694 | pSAM2_mCherry_Gata6 | addgene full sequence | sequence record 195305 | Addgene NGS Result
GATATACGCGTTGACATTGATTATTGACTAGTTATTAATAGTAATCAATTACGGGGTCATTAGTTCATAG
CCCATATATGGAGTTCCGCGTTACATAACTTACGGTAAATGGCCCGCCTGGCTGACCGCCCAACGACCCC
CGCCCATTGACGTCAATAATGACGTATGTTCCCATAGTAACGCCAATAGGGACTTTCCATTGACGTCAAT
GGGTGGAGTATTTACGGTAAACTGCCCACTTGGCAGTACATCAAGTGTATCATATGCCAAGTACGCCCCC
TATTGACGTCAATGACGGTAAATGGCCCGCCTGGCATTATGCCCAGTACATGACCTTATGGGACTTTCCT
ACTTGGCAGTACATCTACGTATTAGTCATCGCTATTACCATGGTGATGCGGTTTTGGCAGTACATCAATG
GGCGTGGATAGCGGTTTGACTCACGGGGATTTCCAAGTCTCCACCCCATTGACGTCAATGGGAGTTTGTT
TTGGCACCAAAATCAACGGGACTTTCCAAAATGTCGTAACAACTCCGCCCCATTGACGCAAATGGGCGGT
AGGCGTGTACGGTGGGAGGTCTATATAAGCAGCGCGTTTTGCCTGTACTGGGTCTCTCTGGTTAGACCAG
ATCTGAGCCTGGGAGCTCTCTGGCTAACTAGGGAACCCACTGCTTAAGCCTCAATAAAGCTTGCCTTGAG
TGCTTCAAGTAGTGTGTGCCCGTCTGTTGTGTGACTCTGGTAACTAGAGATCCCTCAGACCCTTTTAGTC
AGTGTGGAAAATCTCTAGCAGTGGCGCCCGAACAGGGACTTGAAAGCGAAAGGGAAACCAGAGGAGCTCT
CTCGACGCAGGACTCGGCTTGCTGAAGCGCGCACGGCAAGAGGCGAGGGGCGGCGACTGGTGAGTACGCC
AAAAATTTTGACTAGCGGAGGCTAGAAGGAGAGAGATGGGTGCGAGAGCGTCAGTATTAAGCGGGGGAGA
ATTAGATCGCGATGGGAAAAAATTCGGTTAAGGCCAGGGGGAAAGAAAAAATATAAATTAAAACATATAG
TATGGGCAAGCAGGGAGCTAGAACGATTCGCAGTTAATCCTGGCCTGTTAGAAACATCAGAAGGCTGTAG
ACAAATACTGGGACAGCTACAACCATCCCTTCAGACAGGATCAGAAGAACTTAGATCATTATATAATACA
GTAGCAACCCTCTATTGTGTGCATCAAAGGATAGAGATAAAAGACACCAAGGAAGCTTTAGACAAGATAG
AGGAAGAGCAAAACAAAAGTAAGACCACCGCACAGCAAGCGGCCGGCCGCTGATCTTCAGACCTGGAGGA
GGAGATATGAGGGACAATTGGAGAAGTGAATTATATAAATATAAAGTAGTAAAAATTGAACCATTAGGAG
TAGCACCCACCAAGGCAAAGAGAAGAGTGGTGCAGAGAGAAAAAAGAGCAGTGGGAATAGGAGCTTTGTT
CCTTGGGTTCTTGGGAGCAGCAGGAAGCACTATGGGCGCAGCGTCAATGACGCTGACGGTACAGGCCAGA
CAATTATTGTCTGGTATAGTGCAGCAGCAGAACAATTTGCTGAGGGCTATTGAGGCGCAACAGCATCTGT
TGCAACTCACAGTCTGGGGCATCAAGCAGCTCCAGGCAAGAATCCTGGCTGTGGAAAGATACCTAAAGGA
TCAACAGCTCCTGGGGATTTGGGGTTGCTCTGGAAAACTCATTTGCACCACTGCTGTGCCTTGGAATGCT
AGTTGGAGTAATAAATCTCTGGAACAGATTTGGAATCACACGACCTGGATGGAGTGGGACAGAGAAATTA
ACAATTACACAAGCTTAATACACTCCTTAATTGAAGAATCGCAAAACCAGCAAGAAAAGAATGAACAAGA
ATTATTGGAATTAGATAAATGGGCAAGTTTGTGGAATTGGTTTAACATAACAAATTGGCTGTGGTATATA
AAATTATTCATAATGATAGTAGGAGGCTTGGTAGGTTTAAGAATAGTTTTTGCTGTACTTTCTATAGTGA
ATAGAGTTAGGCAGGGATATTCACCATTATCGTTTCAGACCCACCTCCCAACCCCGAGGGGACCCGACAG
GCCCGAAGGAATAGAAGAAGAAGGTGGAGAGAGAGACAGAGACAGATCCATTCGATTAGTGAACGGATCG
GCACTGCGTGCGCCAATTCTGCAGACAAATGGCAGTATTCATCCACAATTTTAAAAGAAAAGGGGGGATT
GGGGGGTACAGTGCAGGGGAAAGAATAGTAGACATAATAGCAACAGACATACAAACTAAAGAATTACAAA
AACAAATTACAAAAATTCAAAATTTTCGGGTTTATTACAGGGACAGCAGAGATCCAGTTTGGTTACGCGT
CCCCGAAAAGTGCCACCTGACGTCTCCCTATCAGTGATAGAGAAGTCGACACGTCTCGAGCTCCCTATCA
GTGATAGAGAAGGTACGTCTAGAACGTCTCCCTATCAGTGATAGAGAAGTCGACACGTCTCGAGCTCCCT
ATCAGTGATAGAGAAGGTACGTCTAGAACGTCTCCCTATCAGTGATAGAGAAGTCGACACGTCTCGAGCT
CCCTATCAGTGATAGAGAAGGTACGTCTAGAACGTCTCCCTATCAGTGATAGAGAAGTCGACACGTCTCG
AGCTCCCTATCAGTGATAGAGAAGGTACCCCCTATATAAGCAGAGCTCGTTTAGTGAACCGTCAGATCGC
CTGGAGACGCCATCCACGCTGTTTTGACCTCCATAGAAGACACCGGGACCGATCCAGCCTGCTAGCATCA
ACAAGTTTGTACAAAAAAGCAGGCTCCGAATTCGCCCTTGGACAGTGGATGGCCTTGACTGACGGCGGCT
GGTGCCTGCCGAAGCGTTTCGGGGCTGCTGCTGCGGACGCCGGCGACTCCGGGCCCTTTCCAGCGCGGGA
GCCCTCCTCGCCGCTTTCCCCCATCTCGTCTTCGTCCTCCTCCTGCTCCCGGGGCGGGGATCGCGGTCCC
TGCGGCGCCAGCAACTGCAGGACGCCGCAGCTCGACGCCGAGGCGGTGGCGGGACCTCCGGGCCGCTCGC
TCTTGCTCAGCCCCTACGCCTCGCATCCCTTCGCCGCTGCCCACGGAGCCGCGGCGCCCGGGGTCGCAGG
CCCCGGGAGCGCCCTGTCGACTTGGGAGGACCTGTTGCTCTTCACTGACCTCGATCAGGCCGCGACCGCC
AGCAAGCTGTTGTGGTCCAGCCGGGGCGCCAAACTGAGCCCCTTCGCGGCCGAGCAGCCGGAGGAAATGT
ACCAGACCCTCGCCGCCCTGTCCAGCCAGGGGCCCGCCGCTTACGACGGCGCGCCCGGCGGCTTCGTGCA
CTCCGCAGCGGCGGCGGCCGCTGCCGCCGCGGCAGCCAGCTCCCCTGTCTACGTGCCCACCACGCGCGTG
GGCTCCATGCTGTCCGGCCTGCCCTACCTTCAAGGCGCGGGCAGCGGGCCCAGCAATCACGCGGGCGGAG
CGGGTGCCCACCCAGGCTGGTCCCAGGCCTCCGCCGACAGCCCCCCGTATGGCGGGGGTGGCGCAGCCGG
CGGCGGCGCGGCCGGACCTGGAGGTGCTGGATCGGCTACGGCCCACGCCTCTGCACGGTTTCCCTACTCG
CCCAGCCCGCCCATGGCCAACGGCGCCGCGCGAGACCCCGGGGGCTACGTGGCTGCGGGCGGCACGGGCG
CAGGCAGTGTGAGTGGAGGTGGCGGCAGCCTGGCGGCCATGGGTGGCCGGGAGCACCAGTACAGCTCGCT
GTCCGCAGCTCGGCCGCTGAACGGAACGTACCACCACCACCATCACCATCACCCGACCTACTCGCCCTAC
ATGGCCGCACCGCTGACTCCTGCCTGGCCAGCAGGACCCTTCGAAACGCCGGTGCTCCACAGCTTACAGG
GCCGCGCGGGAGCTCCACTCCCGGTGCCACGAGGCCCCAGCACAGACCTGTTGGAGGACCTGTCGGAGAG
CCGCGAGTGCGTGAACTGCGGCTCCATCCAGACGCCACTGTGGAGACGAGACGGCACCGGTCATTACCTG
TGCAATGCATGCGGTCTCTACAGCAAGATGAATGGCCTCAGCAGGCCCCTCATCAAGCCACAGAAGCGCG
TGCCTTCATCACGGCGGCTTGGACTGTCCTGTGCCAACTGTCACACCACAACCACTACCTTATGGCGTAG
AAATGCTGAGGGTGAGCCTGTGTGCAATGCTTGCGGGCTCTATATGAAACTCCATGGGGTGCCTCGACCA
CTTGCTATGAAAAAAGAAGGAATTCAAACCAGGAAACGAAAACCTAAAAATATAAATAAGTCAAAAGCTT
GCTCCGGTAACAGCAGTGGCTCTGTCCCTATGACTCCTACTTCCTCTTCTTCTAATTCAGATGACTGCAC
CAAAAATACTTCTCCTTCTACACAAGCGACCACCTCAGGGGTAGGGGCATCAGTGATGTCTGCAGTGGGA
GAAAACGCCAACCCCGAGAACAGTGACCTCAAGTATTCAGGTCAAGACGGCCTCTACATAGGTGTCAGTC
TGTCCTCCCCTGCCGAAGTCACATCCTCCGTGCGACAGGATTCTTGGTGTGCTCTGGCCCTGGCCTGAGC
TGGTGCTACCAAGAGGCAAGGGCGAATTCGACCCAGCTTTCTTGTACAAAGTGGTTGATGCGGCCGCTTC
GAGCAGACATGAGTCGACGTTATTTTCCACCATATTGCCGTCTTTTGGCAATGTGAGGGCCCGGAAACCT
GGCCCTGTCTTCTTGACGAGCATTCCTAGGGGTCTTTCCCCTCTCGCCAAAGGAATGCAAGGTCTGTTGA
ATGTCGTGAAGGAAGCAGTTCCTCTGGAAGCTTCTTGAAGACAAACAACGTCTGTAGCGACCCTTTGCAG
GCAGCGGAACCCCCCACCTGGCGACAGGTGCCTCTGCGGCCAAAAGCCACGTGTATAAGATACACCTGCA
AAGGCGGCACAACCCCAGTGCCACGTTGTGAGTTGGATAGTTGTGGAAAGAGTCAAATGGCTCACCTCAA
GCGTATTCAACAAGGGGCTGAAGGATGCCCAGAAGGTACCCCATTGTATGGGATCTGATCTGGGGCCTCG
GTGCACATGCTTTACATGTGTTTAGTCGAGGTTAAAAAACGTCTAGGCCCCCCGAACCACGGGGACGTGG
TTTTCCTTTGAAAAACACGATGATAATACCATGGTGAGCAAGGGCGAGGAGGATAACATGGCCATCATCA
AGGAGTTCATGCGCTTCAAGGTGCACATGGAGGGCTCCGTGAACGGCCACGAGTTCGAGATCGAGGGCGA
GGGCGAGGGCCGCCCCTACGAGGGCACCCAGACCGCCAAGCTGAAGGTGACCAAGGGTGGCCCCCTGCCC
TTCGCCTGGGACATCCTGTCCCCTCAGTTCATGTACGGCTCCAAGGCCTACGGGAAGCACCCCGCCGACA
TCCCCGACTACTTGAAGCTGTCCTTCCCCGAGGGCTTCAAGTGGGAGCGCGTGATGAACTTCGAGGACGG
CGGCGTGGTGACCGTGACCCAGGACTCCTCCCTGCAGGACGGCGAGTTCATCTACAAGGTGAAGCTGCGC
GGCACCAACTTCCCCTCCGACGGCCCCGTAATGCAGAAGAAGACCATGGGCTGGGAGGCCTCCTCCGAGC
GGATGTACCCCGAGGACGGCGCCCTGAAGGGCGAGATCAAGCAGAGGCTGAAGCTGAAGGACGGCGGCCA
CTACGACGCTGAGGTCAAGACCACCTACAAGGCCAAGAAGCCCGTGCAGCTGCCCGGCGCCTACAACGTC
AACATCAAGTTGGACATCACCTCCCACAACGAGGACTACACCATCGTGGAACAGTACGAACGCGCCGAGG
GCCGCCACTCCACCGGCGGCATGGACGAGCTGTACAAGTAAGTCGACCATAATTCGATATCAAGCTTATC
GATAATCAACCTCTGGATTACAAAATTTGTGAAAGATTGACTGGTATTCTTAACTATGTTGCTCCTTTTA
CGCTATGTGGATACGCTGCTTTAATGCCTTTGTATCATGCTATTGCTTCCCGTATGGCTTTCATTTTCTC
CTCCTTGTATAAATCCTGGTTGCTGTCTCTTTATGAGGAGTTGTGGCCCGTTGTCAGGCAACGTGGCGTG
GTGTGCACTGTGTTTGCTGACGCAACCCCCACTGGTTGGGGCATTGCCACCACCTGTCAGCTCCTTTCCG
GGACTTTCGCTTTCCCCCTCCCTATTGCCACGGCGGAACTCATCGCCGCCTGCCTTGCCCGCTGCTGGAC
AGGGGCTCGGCTGTTGGGCACTGACAATTCCGTGGTGTTGTCGGGGAAATCATCGTCCTTTCCTTGGCTG
CTCGCCTGTGTTGCCACCTGGATTCTGCGCGGGACGTCCTTCTGCTACGTCCCTTCGGCCCTCAATCCAG
CGGACCTTCCTTCCCGCGGCCTGCTGCCGGCTCTGCGGCCTCTTCCGCGTCTTCGCCTTCGCCCTCAGAC
GAGTCGGATCTCCCTTTGGGCCGCCTCCCCGCATCGATACCGTCGACCTCGTCGAGACCTAGAAAAACAT
GGAGCAATCACAAGTAGCAATACAGCAGCTACCAATGCTGATTGTGCCTGGCTAGAAGCACAAGAGGAGG
AGGAGGTGGGTTTTCCAGTCACACCTCAGGTACCTTTAAGACCAATGACTTACAAGGCAGCTGTAGATCT
TAGCCACTTTTTAAAAGAAAAGGGGGGACTGGAAGGGCTAATTCACTCCCAACGAAGACAAGATATCCTT
GATCTGTGGATCTACCACACACAAGGCTACTTCCCTGATTGGCAGAACTACACACCAGGGCCAGGGATCA
GATATCCACTGACCTTTGGATGGTGCTACAAGCTAGTACCAGTTGAGCAAGAGAAGGTAGAAGAAGCCAA
TGAAGGAGAGAACACCCGCTTGTTACACCCTGTGAGCCTGCATGGGATGGATGACCCGGAGAGAGAAGTA
TTAGAGTGGAGGTTTGACAGCCGCCTAGCATTTCATCACATGGCCCGAGAGCTGCATCCGGACTGTACTG
GGTCTCTCTGGTTAGACCAGATCTGAGCCTGGGAGCTCTCTGGCTAACTAGGGAACCCACTGCTTAAGCC
TCAATAAAGCTTGCCTTGAGTGCTTCAAGTAGTGTGTGCCCGTCTGTTGTGTGACTCTGGTAACTAGAGA
TCCCTCAGACCCTTTTAGTCAGTGTGGAAAATCTCTAGCAGGGCCCGTTTAAACCCGCTGATCAGCCTCG
ACTGTGCCTTCTAGTTGCCAGCCATCTGTTGTTTGCCCCTCCCCCGTGCCTTCCTTGACCCTGGAAGGTG
CCACTCCCACTGTCCTTTCCTAATAAAATGAGGAAATTGCATCGCATTGTCTGAGTAGGTGTCATTCTAT
TCTGGGGGGTGGGGTGGGGCAGGACAGCAAGGGGGAGGATTGGGAAGACAATAGCAGGCATGCTGGGGAT
GCGGTGGGCTCTATGGCTTCTGAGGCGGAAAGAACCAGCTGGGGCTCTAGGGGGTATCCCC
[124 nt withheld, positions 7552-7675]
C
[91 nt withheld, positions 7677-7767]
A
[49 nt withheld, positions 7769-7817]
CCTTTGACGTTGGAGTCCACGTTCTTT
[37 nt withheld, positions 7845-7881]
ACCCTATCTCGGTCTATTCTTTTGATTTATAAGGGATTTTGCCGATTTCGGCCTATTGGTTAAAAAATGA
GCTGATTTAACAAAAATTTAACGCGAATTAATTCTGTGGAATGTGTGTCAGTTAGGGTGTGGAAAGTCCC
CAGGCTCCCCAGCAGGCAGAAGTATGCAAAGCATGCATCTCAATTAGTCAGCAACCAGGTGTGGAAAGTC
CCCAGGCTCCCCAGCAGGCAGAAGTATGCAAAGCATGCATCTCAATTAGTCAGCAACCATAGTCCCGCCC
CTAACTCCGCCCATCCCGCCCCTAACTCCGCCCAGTTCCGCCCATTCTCCGCCCCATGGCTGACTAATTT
TTTTTATTTATGCAGAGGCCGAGGCCGCCTCTGCCTCTGAGCTATTCCAGAAGTAGTGAGGAGGCTTTTT
TGGAGGCCTAGGCTTTTGCAAAAAGCTCCCGGGAGCTTGTATATCCATTTTCGGATCTGATCAGCACGTG
TTGACAATTAATCATCGGCATAGTATATCGGCATAGTATAATACGACAAGGTGAGGAACTAAACCATGGC
CAAGTTGACCAGTGCCGTTCCGGTGCTCACCGCGCGCGACGTCGCCGGAGCGGTCGAGTTCTGGACCGAC
CGGCTCGGGTTCTCCCGGGACTTCGTGGAGGACGACTTCGCCGGTGTGGTCCGGGACGACGTGACCCTGT
TCATCAGCGCGGTCCAGGACCAGGTGGTGCCGGACAACACCCTGGCCTGGGTGTGGGTGCGCGGCCTGGA
CGAGCTGTACGCCGAGTGGTCGGAGGTCGTGTCCACGAACTTCCGGGACGCCTCCGGGCCGGCCATGACC
GAGATCGGCGAGCAGCCGTGGGGGCGGGAGTTCGCCCTGCGCGACCCGGCCGGCAACTGCGTGCACTTCG
TGGCCGAGGAGCAGGACTGACACGTGCTACGAGATTTCGATTCCACCGCCGCCTTCTATGAAAGGTTGGG
CTTCGGAATCGTTTTCCGGGACGCCGGCTGGATGATCCTCCAGCGCGGGGATCTCATGCTGGAGTTCTTC
GCCCACCCCAACTTGTTTATTGCAGCTTATAATGGTTACAAATAAAGCAATAGCATCACAAATTTCACAA
ATAAAGCATTTTTTTCACTGCATTCTAGTTGTGGTTTGTCCAAACTCATCAATGTATCTTATCATGTCTG
TATACCGTCGACCTCTAGCTAGAGCTTGGCGTAATCATGGTCATAGCTGTTTCCTGTGTGAAATTGTTAT
CCGCTCACAATTCCACACAACATACGAGCCGGAAGCATAAAGTGTAAAGCCTGGGGTGCCTAATGAGTGA
GCTAACTCACATTAATTGCGTTGCGCTCACTGCCCGCTTTCCAGTCGGGAAACCTGTCGTGCCAGCTGCA
TTAATGAATCGGCCAACGCGCGGGGAGAGGCGGTTTGCGTATTGGGCGCTCTTCCGCTTCCTCGCTCACT
GACTCGCTGCGCTCGGTCGTTCGGCTGCGGCGAGCGGTATCAGCTCACTCAAAGGCGGTAATACGGTTAT
CCACAGAATCAGGGGATAACGCAGGAAAGAACATGTGAGCAAAAGGCCAGCAAAAGGCCAGGAACCGTAA
AAAGGCCGCGTTGCTGGCGTTTTTCCATAGGCTCCGCCCCCCTGACGAGCATCACAAAAATCGACGCTCA
AGTCAGAGGTGGCGAAACCCGACAGGACTATAAAGATACCAGGCGTTTCCCCCTGGAAGCTCCCTCGTGC
GCTCTCCTGTTCCGACCCTGCCGCTTACCGGATACCTGTCCGCCTTTCTCCCTTCGGGAAGCGTGGCGCT
TTCTCATAGCTCACGCTGTAGGTATCTCAGTTCGGTGTAGGTCGTTCGCTCCAAGCTGGGCTGTGTGCAC
GAACCCCCCGTTCAGCCCGACCGCTGCGCCTTATCCGGTAACTATCGTCTTGAGTCCAACCCGGTAAGAC
ACGACTTATCGCCACTGGCAGCAGCCACTGGTAACAGGATTAGCAGAGCGAGGTATGTAGGCGGTGCTAC
AGAGTTCTTGAAGTGGTGGCCTAACTACGGCTACACTAGAAGAACAGTATTTGGTATCTGCGCTCTGCTG
AAGCCAGTTACCTTCGGAAAAAGAGTTGGTAGCTCTTGATCCGGCAAACAAACCACCGCTGGTAGCGGTG
GTTTTTTTGTTTGCAAGCAGCAGATTACGCGCAGAAAAAAAGGATCTCAAGAAGATCCTTTGATCTTTTC
TACGGGGTCTGACGCTCAGTGGAACGAAAACTCACGTTAAGGGATTTTGGTCATGAGATTATCAAAAAGG
ATCTTCACCTAGATCCTTTTAAATTAAAAATGAAGTTTTAAATCAATCTAAAGTATATATGAGTAAACTT
GGTCTGACAGTTACCAATGCTTAATCAGTGAGGCACCTATCTCAGCGATCTGTCTATTTCGTTCATCCAT
AGTTGCCTGACTCCCCGTCGTGTAGATAACTACGATACGGGAGGGCTTACCATCTGGCCCCAGTGCTGCA
ATGATACCGCGAGACCCACGCTCACCGGCTCCAGATTTATCAGCAATAAACCAGCCAGCCGGAAGGGCCG
AGCGCAGAAGTGGTCCTGCAACTTTATCCGCCTCCATCCAGTCTATTAATTGTTGCCGGGAAGCTAGAGT
AAGTAGTTCGCCAGTTAATAGTTTGCGCAACGTTGTTGCCATTGCTACAGGCATCGTGGTGTCACGCTCG
TCGTTTGGTATGGCTTCATTCAGCTCCGGTTCCCAACGATCAAGGCGAGTTACATGATCCCCCATGTTGT
GCAAAAAAGCGGTTAGCTCCTTCGGTCCTCCGATCGTTGTCAGAAGTAAGTTGGCCGCAGTGTTATCACT
CATGGTTATGGCAGCACTGCATAATTCTCTTACTGTCATGCCATCCGTAAGATGCTTTTCTGTGACTGGT
GAGTACTCAACCAAGTCATTCTGAGAATAGTGTATGCGGCGACCGAGTTGCTCTTGCCCGGCGTCAATAC
GGGATAATACCGCGCCACATAGCAGAACTTTAAAAGTGCTCATCATTGGAAAACGTTCTTCGGGGCGAAA
ACTCTCAAGGATCTTACCGCTGTTGAGATCCAGTTCGATGTAACCCACTCGTGCACCCAACTGATCTTCA
GCATCTTTTACTTTCACCAGCGTTTCTGGGTGAGCAAAAACAGGAAGGCAAAATGCCGCAAAAAAGGGAA
TAAGGGCGACACGGAAATGTTGAATACTCATACTCTTCCTTTTTCAATATTATTGAAGCATTTATCAGGG
TTATTGTCTCATGAGCGGATACATATTTGAATGTATTTAGAAAAATAAACAAATAGGGGTTCCGCGCACA
TTTCCCCGAAAAGTGCCACCTGACGTCGACGGATCGGGAGATCTCCCGATCCCCTATGGTGCACTCTCAG
TACAATCTGCTCTGATGCCGCATAGTTAAGCCAGTATCTGCTCCCTGCTTGTGTGTTGGAGGTCGCTGAG
TAGTGCGCGAGCAAAATTTAAGCTACAACAAGGCAAGGCTTGACCGACAATTGCATGAAGAATCTGCTTA
GGGTTAGGCGTTTTGCGCTGCTTCGCGATGTACGGGCCA
Features (pLannotate 1.2.2; 42 found; start..end, strand, type, name):
     13..392     +  enhancer       CMV enhancer: human cytomegalovirus immediate early enhancer
    393..592     +  promoter       CMV promoter: human cytomegalovirus (CMV) immediate early promoter
    610..790     +  LTR            5' LTR (truncated): truncated 5' long terminal repeat (LTR) from HIV-1
    837..962     +  misc_feature   HIV-1 Ψ: packaging signal of human immunodeficiency virus type 1
    946..1284    +  CDS            HIV-1 gag (fragment): gag protein from human immunodeficiency virus 1; gag
   1459..1692    +  misc_feature   RRE: The Rev response element (RRE) of HIV-1 allows for Rev-dependent mRNA export from the nucleus to the cytoplasm.
   2069..2169    +  CDS            Rev (fragment): human immunodeficiency virus 1 (HIV-1) Rev protein; rev; enhances nuclear export of unspliced and incompletely spliced viral mRNAs
   2219..2336    +  misc_feature   cPPT/CTS: central polypurine tract and central termination sequence of HIV-1
   2404..2424    +  promoter       tight TRE promoter (fragment): Tet-responsive promoter PTight, consisting of seven tet operator sequences followed by the minimal CMV promoter
   2441..2461    +  promoter       tight TRE promoter (fragment): Tet-responsive promoter PTight, consisting of seven tet operator sequences followed by the minimal CMV promoter
   2478..2498    +  promoter       tight TRE promoter (fragment): Tet-responsive promoter PTight, consisting of seven tet operator sequences followed by the minimal CMV promoter
   2515..2535    +  promoter       tight TRE promoter (fragment): Tet-responsive promoter PTight, consisting of seven tet operator sequences followed by the minimal CMV promoter
   2552..2572    +  promoter       tight TRE promoter (fragment): Tet-responsive promoter PTight, consisting of seven tet operator sequences followed by the minimal CMV promoter
   2589..2609    +  promoter       tight TRE promoter (fragment): Tet-responsive promoter PTight, consisting of seven tet operator sequences followed by the minimal CMV promoter
   2626..2646    +  promoter       tight TRE promoter (fragment): Tet-responsive promoter PTight, consisting of seven tet operator sequences followed by the minimal CMV promoter
   2663..2683    +  promoter       tight TRE promoter (fragment): Tet-responsive promoter PTight, consisting of seven tet operator sequences followed by the minimal CMV promoter
   2691..2736    +  promoter       TRE3GV promoter (fragment): 3rd-generation Tet-responsive promoter that can be activated by binding of Tet-On® 3G, optimized for retroviral and lentiviral vectors
   2801..2825    +  protein_bind   attB1: mutant version of attB; recombination site for the Gateway® BP reaction BP Clonase™
   2849..4615    +  CDS            Gata6: GATA6_MOUSE - Experimental evidence at protein level: Swiss-Prot protein existence level 1. Transcriptional activator that regulates SEMA3C and PLXNA2 (PubMed:19666519). May regulate genes that protect epithelial cells from bacterial infection (By similarity). Involved in gene regulation specifically in the gastric epithelium (By similarity). Involved in bone morphogenetic protein (BMP)-mediated cardiac-specific gene expression (PubMed:15329343). Binds to BMP response element (BMPRE) DNA sequences within cardiac activating regions (PubMed:15329343). From Mus musculus (Mouse).
   4651..4675    -  protein_bind   attB2: mutant version of attB; recombination site for the Gateway® BP reaction BP Clonase™
   4745..5206    +  misc_feature   IRES: internal ribosome entry site (IRES) of the encephalomyocarditis virus (EMCV)
   5211..5920    +  CDS            mCherry (fragment): monomeric derivative of DsRed fluorescent protein (Shaner et al., 2004) mammalian codon-optimized
   5931..5954    +  misc_feature   MCS (fragment): pBluescript multiple cloning site
   5954..6542    +  misc_feature   WPRE: woodchuck hepatitis virus posttranscriptional regulatory element
   6479..7063    +  CDS            nef (fragment): NEF_HV1H2 - Experimental evidence at protein level: Swiss-Prot protein existence level 1. Extracellular Nef protein targets CD4(+) T-lymphocytes for apoptosis by interacting with CXCR4 surface receptors. From Human immunodeficiency virus type 1 group M subtype B (isolate HXB2) (HIV-1).
   7070..7250    +  LTR            5' LTR (truncated): truncated 5' long terminal repeat (LTR) from HIV-1
   7282..7506    +  polyA_signal   bGH poly(A) signal: bovine growth hormone polyadenylation signal
   7510..7531    +  promoter       SV40 promoter (fragment): SV40 enhancer and early promoter
   7552..7980    +  rep_origin     f1 ori (sequence partly withheld): f1 bacteriophage origin of replication; arrow indicates direction of (+) strand synthesis
   7994..8323    +  promoter       SV40 promoter: SV40 enhancer and early promoter
   8371..8418    +  promoter       EM7 promoter: synthetic bacterial promoter&nbsp
   8437..8811    +  CDS            BleoR: antibiotic-binding protein; Sh ble from Streptoalloteichus hindustanus; confers resistance to bleomycin, phleomycin, and Zeocin™
   8821..8946    +  CDS            ble (fragment): BLE_KLEPN - Experimental evidence at protein level: Swiss-Prot protein existence level 1. Binding protein with a strong affinity to the bleomycin family of antibiotics. Binds to CL990; an antimitotic-antibiotic compound. From Klebsiella pneumoniae.
   8941..9062    +  polyA_signal   SV40 poly(A) signal: SV40 polyadenylation signal
   9133..9155    -  protein_bind   lac operator (fragment): The lac repressor binds to the lac operator to inhibit transcription in E. coli. This inhibition can be relieved by adding lactose or isopropyl-β-D-thiogalactopyranoside (IPTG). lac repressor encoded by lacI
   9159..9189    -  promoter       lac promoter: promoter for the E. coli lac operon
   9204..9225    -  protein_bind   CAP binding site: CAP binding activates transcription in the presence of cAMP. E. coli catabolite activator protein
   9238..9330    -  CDS            lacI (fragment): lac repressor; lacI; The lac repressor binds to the lac operator to inhibit transcription in E. coli. This inhibition can be relieved by adding lactose or isopropyl-β-D-thiogalactopyranoside (IPTG).
   9513..10101   -  rep_origin     ori: high-copy-number ColE1/pMB1/pBR322/pUC origin of replication
  10272..11132   -  CDS            AmpR: β-lactamase; bla; confers resistance to ampicillin, carbenicillin, and related antibiotics
  11133..11237   -  promoter       AmpR promoter: bla
  11296..11348   -  misc_feature   bom (fragment): basis of mobility region from pBR322
