[The description below was written by a language model from this plasmid's Addgene catalogue record and pLannotate feature annotations shown in this document.]
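Description:
pSAM2_mCherry_Gata6 is a lentiviral transfer plasmid for doxycycline-regulated expression of mouse Gata6 in mammalian cells, built by Gateway recombination into the pSAM2_GW_mCherry backbone. It is propagated in E. coli through a high-copy ColE1/pUC-type origin with ampicillin selection (AmpR), and an f1 origin is also present. The viral portion follows a third-generation HIV-1 layout. A CMV enhancer/promoter is fused to a truncated 5' LTR to drive genomic RNA production in packaging cells. It is followed by the Ψ packaging signal with a gag fragment, the RRE for Rev-dependent nuclear export, and the cPPT/CTS. A second truncated LTR and a bGH polyadenylation signal close the unit.

Inside the provirus, a Tet-responsive promoter made of repeated tet operator sequences joined to a minimal promoter (listed in the catalogue as "CMV-Doxycycline") controls the payload. The Gata6 coding sequence is flanked by attB1 and attB2 sites left from Gateway cloning. Downstream, an EMCV IRES directs translation of mCherry from the same transcript, so red fluorescence reports induced, transduced cells. A WPRE then enhances transcript expression. No Tet transactivator is annotated on this plasmid, so it would presumably have to be supplied separately. Outside the LTRs, an SV40/EM7-driven BleoR cassette offers Zeocin-type resistance, but it would not be carried into the packaged virus.

The annotated sequence (11,490 nt) is barely longer than the stated backbone size without insert, probably because the Gateway cassette was replaced during cloning. The associated publication concerns reprogramming fibroblasts into induced cardiac progenitor cells by defined factors, consistent with use of this vector for inducible delivery of Gata6, a cardiac-related transcription factor.
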