Addgene plasmid #72694: pSAM2_mCherry_Gata6
Purpose: Doxycyline regulated expression of Gata6 in mammalian cells
Depositing lab: Timothy Kamp. Depositing organization: University of Wisconsin, Madison. Publication: Lineage Reprogramming of Fibroblasts into Proliferative Induced Cardiac Progenitor Cells by Defined Factors. Lalit PA, Salick MR, Nelson DO, Squirrell JM, Shafer CM, Patel NG, Saeed I, Schmuck EG, Markandeya YS, Wong R, Lea MR, Eliceiri KW, Hacker TA, Crone WC, Kyba M, Garry DJ, Stewart R, Thomson JA, Downs KM, Lyons GE, Kamp TJ. Cell Stem Cell. 2016 Mar 3;18(3):354-67. doi: 10.1016/j.stem.2015.12.001. Epub 2016 Feb 11. PubMed 26877223.
Backbone
  Vector backbone: pSAM2_GW_mCherry
  Backbone size w/o insert (bp): 11391
  Vector type: Mammalian Expression, Lentiviral
Growth in bacteria
  Bacterial resistance: Ampicillin, 100 μg/mL
  Growth temperature: 37°C
  Growth strain: NEB Stable
  Copy number: High Copy
Gene/Insert
  Gene/Insert name: Gata 6
  Species: M. musculus (mouse)
  Entrez Gene: Gata6 (a.k.a. AA410133, GATA-6)
  Promoter: CMV-Doxycycline
  Cloning method: Gateway Cloning
  Sequencing primers: 5′ pSAM 2 SEQ F - 5' GCTCGTTTAGTGAACCGTCAG 3'; 3′ pSAM2 SEQ R - 5' GAGGAACTGCTTCCTTCACG 3'
Terms and licenses: Academic/Nonprofit Terms; Industry Terms: Not Available to Industry
How to cite: pSAM2_mCherry_Gata6 was a gift from Timothy Kamp (Addgene plasmid # 72694 ; http://n2t.net/addgene:72694 ; RRID:Addgene_72694)
