>Addgene plasmid #72694 | pSAM2_mCherry_Gata6 | depositor partial sequence | sequence record 145768 | Gata6
ATGGCCTTGACTGACGGCGGCTGGTGCCTGCCAAAGCGTTTCGGGGCTGCTGCTGCGGACGCCGGCGACT
CCGGGCCCTTTCCAGCGCGGGAGCCCTCCTCGCCGCTTTCCCCCATCTCGTCTTCGTCCTCCTCCTGCTC
CCGGGGCGGGGATCGCGGTCCCTGCGGCGCCAGCAACTGCAGGACGCCGCAGCTCGACGCCGAGGCGGTG
GCGGGACCTCCGGGCCGCTCGCTCTTGCTCAGCCCCTACGCCTCGCATCCCTTCGCCGCTGCCCACGGAG
CCGCGGCGCCCGGGGTCGCAGGCCCCGGGAGCGCCCTGTCGACTTGGGAGGACCTGTTGCTCTTCACTGA
CCTCGATCAGGCCGCGACCGCCAGCAAGCTGTTGTGGTCCAGCCGGGGCGCCAAACTGAGCCCCTTCGCG
GCCGAGCAGCCGGAGGAAATGTACCAGACCCTCGCCGCCCTGTCCAGCCAGGGGCCCGCCGCTTACGACG
GCGCGCCCGGCGGCTTCGTGCACTCCGCAGCGGCGGCGGCCGCTGCCGCCGCGGCAGCCAGCTCCCCGGT
CTACGTGCCCACCACGCGCGTGGGCTCCATGCTGTCCGGCCTGCCCTACCTTCAAGGGGCGGGCAGCGGG
CCCAGCAATCACGCGGGCGGAGCGGGTGCCCACCCAGGCTGGTCCCAGGCCTCCGCCGACAGCCCCCCGT
ATGGCGGGGGTGGCGCAGCCGGCGGCGGCGCGGCCGGACCTGGAGGTGCGGGATCGGCTACGGCCCACGC
CTCTGCACGCTTTCCCTACTCGCCCAGCCCGCCCATGGCCAACGGCGCCGCGCGAGACCCCGGGGGCTAC
GTGGCTGCGGGCGGCACGGGCGCAGGCAGTGTGAGTGGAGGTGGCGGCAGCCTGGCGGCCATGGGTGGCC
GGGAGCACCAGTACAGCTCGCTGTCCGCAGCTCGGCCGCTGAACGGAACGTACCACCACCACCATCACCA
TCACCCGACCTACTCGCCCTACATGGCCGCACCGCTGACTCCTGCCTGGCCAGCAGGACCCTTCGAAACG
CCGGTGCTCCACAGCTTACAGGGCCGCGCGGGAGCTCCACTCCCGGTGCCACGGGGCCCCAGCACAGACC
TGTTGGAGGACCTGTCGGAGAGCCGCGAGTGCGTGAACTGCGGCTCCATCCAGACGCCACTGTGGAGACG
AGACGGCACCGGTCATTACCTGTGCAATGCATGCGGTCTCTACAGCAAGATGAATGGCCTCAGCAGGCCC
CTCATCAAGCCACAGAAGCGCGTGCCTTCATCACGGCGGCTTGGACTGTCCTGTGCCAACTGTCACACCA
CAACCACTACCTTATGGCGTAGAAATGCTGAGGGTGAGCCTGTGTGCAATGCTTGCGGGCTCTATATGAA
ACTCCATGGGGTGCCTCGACCACTTGCTATGAAAAAAGAAGGAATTCAAACCAGGAAACGAAAACCTAAA
AATATAAATAAGTCAAAAGCTTGCTCCGGTAACAGCAGTGGCTCTGTCCCTATGACTCCTACTTCCTCTT
CTTCTAATTCAGATGACTGCACCAAAAATACTTCTCCTTCTACACAAGCGACCACCTCAGGGGTAGGGGC
ATCAGTGATGTCTGCAGTGGGAGAAAACGCCAACCCCGAGAACAGTGACCTCAAGTATTCAGGTCAAGAC
GGCCTCTACATAGGTGTCAGTCTGTCCTCCCCTGCCGAAGTCACATCCTCCGTGCGACAGGATTCTTGGT
GTGCTCTGGCCCTGGCCTGA
